>Addgene plasmid #148026 | pnEA-NpM-DmCUP_325-342-GB1_Y | depositor full sequence | sequence record 290473 | Full Sequence
TTCTTGAAGACGAAAGGGCCTCGTGATACGCCTATTTTTATAGGTTAATGTCATGATAATAATGGTTTCT
TAGACGTCAGGTGGCACTTTTCGGGGAAATGTGCGCGGAACCCCTATTTGTTTATTTTTCTAAATACATT
CAAATATGTATCCGCTCATGAGACAATAACCCTGATAAATGCTTCAATAATATTGAAAAAGGAAGAGTAT
GAGTATTCAACATTTCCGTGTCGCCCTTATTCCCTTTTTTGCGGCATTTTGCCTTCCTGTTTTTGCTCAC
CCAGAAACGCTGGTGAAAGTAAAAGATGCTGAAGATCAGTTGGGTGCACGAGTGGGTTACATCGAACTGG
ATCTCAACAGCGGTAAGATCCTTGAGAGTTTTCGCCCCGAAGAACGTTTTCCAATGATGAGCACTTTTAA
AGTTCTGCTATGTGGCGCGGTATTATCCCGTGTTGACGCCGGGCAAGAGCAACTCGGTCGCCGCATACAC
TATTCTCAGAATGACTTGGTTGAGTACTCACCAGTCACAGAAAAGCATCTTACGGATGGCATGACAGTAA
GAGAATTATGCAGTGCTGCCATAACCATGAGTGATAACACTGCGGCCAACTTACTTCTGACAACGATCGG
AGGACCGAAGGAGCTAACCGCTTTTTTGCACAACATGGGGGATCATGTAACTCGCCTTGATCGTTGGGAA
CCGGAGCTGAATGAAGCCATACCAAACGACGAGCGTGACACCACGATGCCTGCAGCAATGGCAACAACGT
TGCGCAAACTATTAACTGGCGAACTACTTACTCTAGCTTCCCGGCAACAATTAATAGACTGGATGGAGGC
GGATAAAGTTGCAGGACCACTTCTGCGCTCGGCCCTTCCGGCTGGCTGGTTTATTGCTGATAAATCTGGA
GCCGGTGAGCGTGGGTCTCGCGGTATCATTGCAGCACTGGGGCCAGATGGTAAGCCCTCCCGTATCGTAG
TTATCTACACGACGGGGAGTCAGGCAACTATGGATGAACGAAATAGACAGATCGCTGAGATAGGTGCCTC
ACTGATTAAGCATTGGTAACTGTCAGACCAAGTTTACTCATATATACTTTAGATTGATTTAAAACTTCAT
TTTTAATTTAAAAGGATCTAGGTGAAGATCCTTTTTGATAATCTCATGACCAAAATCCCTTAACGTGAGT
TTTCGTTCCACTGAGCGTCAGACCCCGTAGAAAAGATCAAAGGATCTTCTTGAGATCCTTTTTTTCTGCG
CGTAATCTGCTGCTTGCAAACAAAAAAACCACCGCTACCAGCGGTGGTTTGTTTGCCGGATCAAGAGCTA
CCAACTCTTTTTCCGAAGGTAACTGGCTTCAGCAGAGCGCAGATACCAAATACTGTCCTTCTAGTGTAGC
CGTAGTTAGGCCACCACTTCAAGAACTCTGTAGCACCGCCTACATACCTCGCTCTGCTAATCCTGTTACC
AGTGGCTGCTGCCAGTGGCGATAAGTCGTGTCTTACCGGGTTGGACTCAAGACGATAGTTACCGGATAAG
GCGCAGCGGTCGGGCTGAACGGGGGGTTCGTGCACACAGCCCAGCTTGGAGCGAACGACCTACACCGAAC
TGAGATACCTACAGCGTGAGCTATGAGAAAGCGCCACGCTTCCCGAAGGGAGAAAGGCGGACAGGTATCC
GGTAAGCGGCAGGGTCGGAACAGGAGAGCGCACGAGGGAGCTTCCAGGGGGAAACGCCTGGTATCTTTAT
AGTCCTGTCGGGTTTCGCCACCTCTGACTTGAGCGTCGATTTTTGTGATGCTCGTCAGGGGGGCGGAGCC
TATGGAAAAACGCCAGCAACGCGGCCTTTTTACGGTTCCTGGCCTTTTGCTGGCCTTTTGCTCACATGTT
CTTTCCTGCGTTATCCCCTGATTCTGTGGATAACCGTATTACCGCCTTTGAGTGAGCTGATACCGCTCGC
CGCAGCCGAACGACCGAGCGCAGCGAGTCAGTGAGCGAGGAAGCGGAAGAGCGCCTGATGCGGTATTTTC
TCCTTACGCATCTGTGCGGTATTTCACACCGCATATATGGTGCACTCTCAGTACAATCTGCTCTGATGCC
GCATAGTTAAGCCAGTATACACTCCGCTATCGCTACGTGACTGGGTCATGGCTGCGCCCCGACACCCGCC
AACACCCGCTGACGCGCCCTGACGGGCTTGTCTGCTCCCGGCATCCGCTTACAGACAAGCTGTGACCGTC
TCCGGGAGCTGCATGTGTCAGAGGTTTTCACCGTCATCACCGAAACGCGCGAGGCAGCTGCGGTAAAGCT
CATCAGCGTGGTCGTGAAGCGATTCACAGATGTCTGCCTGTTCATCCGCGTCCAGCTCGTTGAGTTTCTC
CAGAAGCGTTAATGTCTGGCTTCTGATAAAGCGGGCCATGTTAAGGGCGGTTTTTTCCTGTTTGGTCACT
GATGCCTCCGTGTAAGGGGGATTTCTGTTCATGGGGGTAATGATACCGATGAAACGAGAGAGGATGCTCA
CGATACGGGTTACTGATGATGAACATGCCCGGTTACTGGAACGTTGTGAGGGTAAACAACTGGCGGTATG
GATGCGGCGGGACCAGAGAAAAATCACTCAGGGTCAATGCCAGCGCTTCGTTAATACAGATGTAGGTGTT
CCACAGGGTAGCCAGCAGCATCCTGCGATGCAGATCCGGAACATAATGGTGCAGGGCGCTGACTTCCGCG
TTTCCAGACTTTACGAAACACGGAAACCGAAGACCATTCATGTTGTTGCTCAGGTCGCAGACGTTTTGCA
GCAGCAGTCGCTTCACGTTCGCTCGCGTATCGGTGATTCATTCTGCTAACCAGTAAGGCAACCCCGCCAG
CCTAGCCGGGTCCTCAACGACAGGAGCACGATCATGCGCACCCGTGGCCAGGACCCAACGCTGCCCGAGA
TGCGCCGCGTGCGGCTGCTGGAGATGGCGGACGCGATGGATATGTTCTGCCAAGGGTTGGTTTGCGCATT
CACAGTTCTCCGCAAGAATTGATTGGCTCCAATTCTTGGAGTGGTGAATCCGTTAGCGAGGTGCCGCCGG
CTTCCATTCAGGTCGAGGTGGCCCGGCTCCATGCACCGCGACGCAACGCGGGGAGGCAGACAAGGTATAG
GGCGGCGCCTACAATCCATGCCAACCCGTTCCATGTGCTCGCCGAGGCGGCATAAATCGCCGTGACGATC
AGCGGTCCAGTGATCGAAGTTAGGCTGGTAAGAGCCGCGAGCGATCCTTGAAGCTGTCCCTGATGGTCGT
CATCTACCTGCCTGGACAGCATGGCCTGCAACGCGGGCATCCCGATGCCGCCGGAAGCGAGAAGAATCAT
AATGGGGAAGGCCATCCAGCCTCGCGTCGCGAACGCCAGCAAGACGTAGCCCAGCGCGTCGGCCGCCATG
CCGGCGATAATGGCCTGCTTCTCGCCGAAACGTTTGGTGGCGGGACCAGTGACGAAGGCTTGAGCGAGGG
CGTGCAAGATTCCGAATACCGCAAGCGACAGGCCGATCATCGTCGCGCTCCAGCGAAAGCGGTCCTCGCC
GAAAATGACCCAGAGCGCTGCCGGCACCTGTCCTACGAGTTGCATGATAAAGAAGACAGTCATAAGTGCG
GCGACGATAGTCATGCCCCGCGCCCACCGGAAGGAGCTGACTGGGTTGAAGGCTCTCAAGGGCATCGGTC
GAGATCCCGGTGCCTAATGAGTGAGCTAACTTACATTAATTGCGTTGCGCTCACTGCCCGCTTTCCAGTC
GGGAAACCTGTCGTGCCAGCTGCATTAATGAATCGGCCAACGCGCGGGGAGAGGCGGTTTGCGTATTGGG
CGCCAGGGTGGTTTTTCTTTTCACCAGTGAGACGGGCAACAGCTGATTGCCCTTCACCGCCTGGCCCTGA
GAGAGTTGCAGCAAGCGGTCCACGCTGGTTTGCCCCAGCAGGCGAAAATCCTGTTTGATGGTGGTTAACG
GCGGGATATAACATGAGCTGTCTTCGGTATCGTCGTATCCCACTACCGAGATATCCGCACCAACGCGCAG
CCCGGACTCGGTAATGGCGCGCATTGCGCCCAGCGCCATCTGATCGTTGGCAACCAGCATCGCAGTGGGA
ACGATGCCCTCATTCAGCATTTGCATGGTTTGTTGAAAACCGGACATGGCACTCCAGTCGCCTTCCCGTT
CCGCTATCGGCTGAATTTGATTGCGAGTGAGATATTTATGCCAGCCAGCCAGACGCAGACGCGCCGAGAC
AGAACTTAATGGGCCCGCTAACAGCGCGATTTGCTGGTGACCCAATGCGACCAGATGCTCCACGCCCAGT
CGCGTACCGTCTTCATGGGAGAAAATAATACTGTTGATGGGTGTCTGGTCAGAGACATCAAGAAATAACG
CCGGAACATTAGTGCAGGCAGCTTCCACAGCAATGGCATCCTGGTCATCCAGCGGATAGTTAATGATCAG
CCCACTGACGCGTTGCGCGAGAAGATTGTGCACCGCCGCTTTACAGGCTTCGACGCCGCTTCGTTCTACC
ATCGACACCACCACGCTGGCACCCAGTTGATCGGCGCGAGATTTAATCGCCGCGACAATTTGCGACGGCG
CGTGCAGGGCCAGACTGGAGGTGGCAACGCCAATCAGCAACGACTGTTTGCCCGCCAGTTGTTGTGCCAC
GCGGTTGGGAATGTAATTCAGCTCCGCCATCGCCGCTTCCACTTTTTCCCGCGTTTTCGCAGAAACGTGG
CTGGCCTGGTTCACCACGCGGGAAACGGTCTGATAAGAGACACCGGCATACTCTGCGACATCGTATAACG
TTACTGGTTTCACATTCACCACCCTGAATTGACTCTCTTCCGGGCGCTATCATGCCATACCGCGAAAGGT
TTTGCGCCATTCGATGGTGTCCGGGATCTCGACGCTCTCCCTTATGCGACTCCTGCATTAGGAAGCAGCC
CAGTAGTAGGTTGAGGCCGTTGAGCACCGCCGCCGCAAGGAATGGTGCATGCAAGGAGATGGCGCCCAAC
AGTCCCCCGGCCACGGGGCCTGCCACCATACCCACGCCGAAACAAGCGCTCATGAGCCCGAAGTGGCGAG
CCCGATCTTCCCCATCGGTGATGTCGGCGATATAGGCGCCAGCAACCGCACCTGTGGCGCCGGTGATGCC
GGCCACGATGCGTCCGGCGTAGAGGATCGAGATCTCGATCCCGCGAAATTAATACGACTCACTATAGGGG
AATTGTGAGCGGATAACAATTCCCCACTAGTAATAATTTTGTTTAACTTTAAGAAGGAGATATACCATGG
AAACTGAAGAAGGTAAACTGGTAATCTGGATTAACGGCGATAAAGGCTATAACGGTCTCGCTGAAGTCGG
TAAGAAATTCGAGAAAGATACCGGAATTAAAGTCACCGTTGAGCATCCGGATAAACTGGAAGAGAAATTC
CCACAGGTTGCGGCAACTGGCGATGGCCCTGACATTATCTTCTGGGCACACGACCGCTTTGGTGGCTACG
CTCAATCTGGCCTGTTGGCTGAAATCACCCCGGACAAAGCGTTCCAGGACAAGCTGTATCCGTTTACCTG
GGATGCCGTACGTTACAACGGCAAGCTGATTGCTTACCCGATCGCTGTTGAAGCGTTATCGCTGATTTAT
AACAAAGACCTGCTGCCGAACCCGCCAAAAACCTGGGAAGAGATCCCGGCGCTGGATAAAGAACTGAAAG
CGAAAGGTAAGAGCGCCCTGATGTTCAACCTGCAAGAACCGTACTTCACCTGGCCGCTGATTGCTGCTGA
CGGGGGTTATGCGTTCAAGTATGAAAACGGCAAGTACGACATTAAAGACGTGGGCGTGGATAACGCTGGC
GCGAAAGCGGGTCTGACCTTCCTGGTTGACCTGATTAAAAACAAACACATGAATGCAGACACCGATTACT
CCATCGCAGAAGCTGCCTTTAATAAAGGCGAAACAGCGATGACCATCAACGGCCCGTGGGCATGGTCCAA
CATCGACACCAGCAAAGTGAATTATGGTGTAACGGTACTGCCGACCTTCAAGGGTCAACCATCCAAACCG
TTCGTTGGCGTGCTGAGCGCAGGTATTAACGCCGCCAGTCCGAACAAAGAGCTGGCAAAAGAGTTCCTCG
AAAACTATCTGCTGACTGATGAAGGTCTGGAAGCGGTTAATAAAGACAAACCGCTGGGTGCCGTAGCGCT
GAAGTCTTACGAGGAAGAGTTGGCGAAAGATCCACGTATTGCCGCCACGATGGAAAACGCCCAGAAAGGT
GAAATCATGCCGAACATCCCGCAGATGTCCGCTTTCTGGTATGCCGTGCGTACTGCGGTGATCAACGCCG
CCAGCGGTCGTCAGACTGTCGATGAAGCCCTTAAAGACGCGCAGACTGGTACCGGCAGCGGCCTGGAAGT
TCTGTTCCAGGGGCCCCATATGAAGAGCTATACCCGCTCCCGCCTGATGGACATTCGCAACGGGATGTTC
AATGCTAGCATGCAGTACAAACTTATCCTGAACGGTAAAACCCTGAAAGGTGAAACCACCACCGAAGCTG
TTGACGCTGCTACCGCGGAAAAAGTTTTCAAACAGTACGCTAACGACAACGGTGTTGACGGTGAATGGAC
CTACGACGACGCTACCAAAACCTACACCGTAACGGAATGAGTTGGCTGCTGCCACCGCTGAGCAATAACT
AGCATAACCCCTTGGGGCCTCTAAACGGGTCTTGAGGGGTTTTTTGCTGAAAGGAGGAACTATATCCGGA
TATCCCGCAAGAGGCCCGGCAGTACCGGCATAACCAAGCCTATGCCTACAGCATCCAGGGTGACGGTGCC
GAGGATGACGATGAGCGCATTGTTAGATTTCATACACGGTGCCTGACTGCGTTAGCAATTTAACTGTGAT
AAACTACCGCATTAAAGCTTATCGATGATAAGCTGTCAAACATGAGAA
Features (pLannotate 1.2.2; 20 found; start..end, strand, type, name):
    104..208     +  promoter       AmpR promoter: bla
    209..1069    +  CDS            AmpR: β-lactamase; bla; confers resistance to ampicillin, carbenicillin, and related antibiotics
   1240..1828    +  rep_origin     ori: high-copy-number ColE1/pMB1/pBR322/pUC origin of replication
   2014..2156    -  misc_feature   bom: basis of mobility region from pBR322
   2258..2449    -  CDS            rop: Rop protein, which maintains plasmids at low copy number; rop
   2466..2846    +  CDS            YPB1_ECOLX: Protein predicted: Swiss-Prot protein existence level 4. From Escherichia coli.
   3088..3712    -  CDS            TcR (fragment): tetracycline efflux protein; tet; confers resistance to tetracycline
   3727..3748    -  protein_bind   CAP binding site: CAP binding activates transcription in the presence of cAMP. E. coli catabolite activator protein
   3761..4843    -  CDS            lacI: lac repressor; lacI; The lac repressor binds to the lac operator to inhibit transcription in E. coli. This inhibition can be relieved by adding lactose or isopropyl-β-D-thiogalactopyranoside (IPTG).
   4844..4921    -  promoter       lacI promoter: lacI
   4929..5208    -  CDS            TcR (fragment): tetracycline efflux protein; tet; confers resistance to tetracycline
   5230..5248    +  promoter       T7 promoter: promoter for bacteriophage T7 RNA polymerase
   5249..5273    +  protein_bind   lac operator: The lac repressor binds to the lac operator to inhibit transcription in E. coli. This inhibition can be relieved by adding lactose or isopropyl-β-D-thiogalactopyranoside (IPTG). lac repressor encoded by lacI
   5288..5310    +  RBS            RBS: efficient ribosome binding site from bacteriophage T7 gene 10 (Olins and Rangwala, 1989)
   5321..6417    +  CDS            MBP (fragment): maltose binding protein from E. coli; malE (mutated); This version of the gene does not encode a signal sequence, so MBP will remain in the cytosol.
   6526..6683    +  CDS            GB1 (fragment): B1 domain of Streptococcal protein G effective as a solubilizing fusion partner (Cheng and Patel, 2004)
   6688..6711    +  CDS            SET1 (fragment): solubility-enhancement tag derived from T7 phage gene 10B
   6719..6766    +  terminator     T7 terminator: transcription terminator for bacteriophage T7 RNA polymerase
   6789..6893    -  CDS            TcR (fragment): tetracycline efflux protein; tet; confers resistance to tetracycline
   6941..6969    -  promoter       tet promoter: E. coli promoter for tetracycline efflux protein gene
