[The description below was written by a language model from this plasmid's Addgene catalogue record and pLannotate feature annotations shown in this document.]
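Description:
pnEA-NpM-DmCUP_325-342-GB1_Y is a 6,978 nt bacterial expression plasmid for producing a short peptide from Drosophila melanogaster Cup (residues 325–342) in E. coli. The catalogue lists the backbone as unknown, but the annotated features point to a pBR322-derived, pET-like architecture. It carries a ColE1/pMB1-type origin together with the bom mobility region and the rop gene, consistent with the recorded low copy number. Remnants of the tetracycline resistance gene and its promoter have been broken into non-functional fragments by the inserted cassettes. Selection is by ampicillin through the bla gene under its own promoter.

The expression cassette is driven by a T7 promoter followed by a lac operator and the phage T7 gene 10 ribosome binding site. A plasmid-borne lacI gene supplies repressor, so expression is IPTG-inducible in hosts that provide T7 RNA polymerase. The open reading frame begins with a cytosolic maltose binding protein lacking its signal sequence. After an unannotated gap of about 100 nt, it continues with the GB1 domain of streptococcal protein G, and a T7 terminator follows. The short stretch just before the terminator, matched as a SET1 fragment, may be an incidental hit. The Cup 325–342 segment is not annotated, but the construct name and the gap suggest it lies between MBP and GB1. Any linker or protease site there is not stated in the record. Flanking a small peptide with two solubility partners is a common way to stabilise and purify it.

The associated work concerns 4E-binding proteins and their contacts with eIF4E, suggesting use in binding or structural studies. The depositor notes that residue numbering follows a different reference sequence from the one used for their full-length clone, and that the sequence may be theoretical.
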