Addgene plasmid #148026: pnEA-NpM-DmCUP_325-342-GB1_Y
Purpose: Bacterial Expression of DmCup_325-342
Depositing lab: Elisa Izaurralde. Depositing organization: Max Planck Institute for Developmental Biology. Publication: 4E-BPs require non-canonical 4E-binding motifs and a lateral surface of eIF4E to repress translation. Igreja C, Peter D, Weiler C, Izaurralde E. Nat Commun. 2014 Sep 2;5:4790. doi: 10.1038/ncomms5790. PubMed 25179781.
Backbone
  Vector backbone: Unknown
  Vector type: Bacterial Expression
Growth in bacteria
  Bacterial resistance: Ampicillin, 100 μg/mL
  Growth temperature: 37°C
  Growth strain: DH5alpha
  Copy number: Low Copy
Gene/Insert
  Gene/Insert name: DmCup_325-342
  Species: D. melanogaster (fly)
  Entrez Gene: cup (a.k.a. Dmel_CG11181, CG11181, CUP, Cup, DmCup, Dmel\CG11181, fs(1)cup, fs(2)cup, i239)
  Cloning method: Unknown
Terms and licenses: Academic/Nonprofit Terms; Industry Terms: Not Available to Industry
Depositor comments: ATTENTION: new reference, that is NOT the same reference as our full length clone has. NCBI:NM_078769.3 (length AA 1117) Plasmids from this collection were made available to the research community and donated after the lab closed. Please note that the sequence provided by the depositing laboratory may be theoretical/predicted or based on Sanger sequencing results. There may be discrepancies between sequencing results obtained by Addgene and the depositor sequence. If an Addgene verified sequence is not available, please contact before placing your order to request that our lab fully sequence the plasmid.
How to cite: pnEA-NpM-DmCUP_325-342-GB1_Y was a gift from Elisa Izaurralde (Addgene plasmid # 148026 ; http://n2t.net/addgene:148026 ; RRID:Addgene_148026)
